Addgene plasmid #241444: pLENTICRISPR V2 sgPOLD
Purpose: Delete POLD1
Depositing lab: Richard Possemato. Depositing organization: NYU Grossman School of Medicine.
Backbone
  Vector backbone: pLENTICRISPR V2
  Backbone manufacturer: Feng Zhang (Addgene #52961)
  Vector type: Mammalian Expression, CRISPR
  Selectable markers: Puromycin
Growth in bacteria
  Bacterial resistance: Ampicillin, 100 μg/mL
  Growth temperature: 37°C
  Growth strain: NEB Stable
  Copy number: High Copy
Gene/Insert
  Gene/Insert name: sgPOLD
  gRNA/shRNA sequence: GGGATGGGCTCGAAGATGCGC
  Species: Synthetic
  Entrez Gene: POLE (a.k.a. CRCS12, FILS, IMAGEI, POLE1)
  Cloning method: Restriction Enzyme; 5′ cloning site Unknown (unknown if destroyed)
Terms and licenses: Academic/Nonprofit Terms; Industry Terms: Not Available to Industry
How to cite: pLENTICRISPR V2 sgPOLD was a gift from Richard Possemato (Addgene plasmid # 241444 ; http://n2t.net/addgene:241444 ; RRID:Addgene_241444)
