[The description below was written by a language model from this plasmid's Addgene catalogue record and pLannotate feature annotations shown in this document.]
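Description:
pLENTICRISPR V2 sgPOLD is a lentiviral, all-in-one CRISPR/Cas9 plasmid built on the pLENTICRISPR V2 backbone and intended to knock out the DNA polymerase delta catalytic subunit gene POLD1 in mammalian cells. It is maintained in E. coli through a high-copy ColE1/pUC-type origin with ampicillin resistance (AmpR under its own bla promoter). The backbone also carries an f1 origin and an SV40/EM7-driven bleomycin/Zeocin resistance cassette located outside the proviral region.

The transfer cassette is a third-generation, self-inactivating HIV-1 design. A CMV enhancer/promoter fused to a truncated 5' LTR drives production of the genomic RNA in packaging cells. This is followed by the Ψ packaging signal with a gag fragment, the Rev response element for Rev-dependent nuclear export, and the cPPT/CTS, and the provirus ends in a ΔU3 3' LTR with a downstream bGH polyadenylation signal. Within the provirus, a human U6 RNA polymerase III promoter expresses the synthetic guide fused to the Streptococcus pyogenes gRNA scaffold. An EF-1α core promoter drives S. pyogenes Cas9, and the puromycin N-acetyltransferase coding sequence lies directly downstream in the same orientation, with no separate promoter annotated for it. A WPRE follows to enhance transcript expression. Transduced cells can therefore be selected with puromycin while expressing both nuclease and guide, producing targeted double-strand breaks that disrupt the gene.

The catalogue entry is internally inconsistent. The name and stated purpose refer to POLD1, whereas the linked gene entry is POLE, so the intended target should be confirmed against the guide sequence. The cloning sites used to insert the guide are not recorded.
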