Features (pLannotate 1.2.2; 33 found; start..end, strand, type, name):
    217..397     +  LTR            5' LTR (truncated): truncated 5' long terminal repeat (LTR) from HIV-1
    444..569     +  misc_feature   HIV-1 Ψ: packaging signal of human immunodeficiency virus type 1
    553..916     +  CDS            HIV-1 gag (fragment): gag protein from human immunodeficiency virus 1; gag
   1062..1295    +  misc_feature   RRE: The Rev response element (RRE) of HIV-1 allows for Rev-dependent mRNA export from the nucleus to the cytoplasm.
   1672..1772    +  CDS            Rev (fragment): human immunodeficiency virus 1 (HIV-1) Rev protein; rev; enhances nuclear export of unspliced and incompletely spliced viral mRNAs
   1822..1939    +  misc_feature   cPPT/CTS: central polypurine tract and central termination sequence of HIV-1
   1990..2230    +  promoter       U6 promoter: RNA polymerase III promoter for human U6 snRNA
   2260..2335    +  misc_RNA       gRNA scaffold: guide RNA scaffold for the Streptococcus pyogenes CRISPR/Cas9 system
   2353..2371    +  CDS            small t antigen (fragment): SV40 (simian virus 40) small t antigen
   2397..2608    +  promoter       EF-1α core promoter: core promoter for human elongation factor EF-1α
   2633..6736    +  CDS            Cas9: Cas9 (Csn1) endonuclease from the Streptococcus pyogenes Type II CRISPR/Cas system generates RNA-guided double strand breaks in DNA
   6874..7471    +  CDS            PuroR (fragment): puromycin N-acetyltransferase; pac from Streptomyces; confers resistance to puromycin
   7487..8075    +  misc_feature   WPRE: woodchuck hepatitis virus posttranscriptional regulatory element
   8126..8145    +  misc_feature   cPPT/CTS (fragment): central polypurine tract and central termination sequence of HIV-1
   8147..8380    +  LTR            3' LTR (ΔU3): self-inactivating 3' long terminal repeat (LTR) from HIV-1
   8412..8636    +  polyA_signal   bGH poly(A) signal: bovine growth hormone polyadenylation signal
   8640..8661    +  promoter       SV40 promoter (fragment): SV40 enhancer and early promoter
   8682..9110    +  rep_origin     f1 ori (sequence partly withheld): f1 bacteriophage origin of replication; arrow indicates direction of (+) strand synthesis
   9124..9453    +  promoter       SV40 promoter: SV40 enhancer and early promoter
   9501..9548    +  promoter       EM7 promoter: synthetic bacterial promoter&nbsp
   9567..9941    +  CDS            BleoR: antibiotic-binding protein; Sh ble from Streptoalloteichus hindustanus; confers resistance to bleomycin, phleomycin, and Zeocin™
   9951..10076   +  CDS            ble (fragment): BLE_KLEPN - Experimental evidence at protein level: Swiss-Prot protein existence level 1. Binding protein with a strong affinity to the bleomycin family of antibiotics. Binds to CL990; an antimitotic-antibiotic compound. From Klebsiella pneumoniae.
  10071..10192   +  polyA_signal   SV40 poly(A) signal: SV40 polyadenylation signal
  10263..10285   -  protein_bind   lac operator (fragment): The lac repressor binds to the lac operator to inhibit transcription in E. coli. This inhibition can be relieved by adding lactose or isopropyl-β-D-thiogalactopyranoside (IPTG). lac repressor encoded by lacI
  10289..10319   -  promoter       lac promoter: promoter for the E. coli lac operon
  10334..10355   -  protein_bind   CAP binding site: CAP binding activates transcription in the presence of cAMP. E. coli catabolite activator protein
  10368..10460   -  CDS            lacI (fragment): lac repressor; lacI; The lac repressor binds to the lac operator to inhibit transcription in E. coli. This inhibition can be relieved by adding lactose or isopropyl-β-D-thiogalactopyranoside (IPTG).
  10643..11231   -  rep_origin     ori: high-copy-number ColE1/pMB1/pBR322/pUC origin of replication
  11402..12262   -  CDS            AmpR: β-lactamase; bla; confers resistance to ampicillin, carbenicillin, and related antibiotics
  12263..12367   -  promoter       AmpR promoter: bla
  12426..12478   -  misc_feature   bom (fragment): basis of mobility region from pBR322
  12633..13012   +  enhancer       CMV enhancer: human cytomegalovirus immediate early enhancer
  13013..199     +  promoter       CMV promoter (across the origin): human cytomegalovirus (CMV) immediate early promoter
>Addgene plasmid #241444 | pLENTICRISPR V2 sgPOLD | addgene full sequence | sequence record 492094 | Addgene NGS Result
TGATGCGGTTTTGGCAGTACATCAATGGGCGTGGATAGCGGTTTGACTCACGGGGATTTCCAAGTCTCCA
CCCCATTGACGTCAATGGGAGTTTGTTTTGGCACCAAAATCAACGGGACTTTCCAAAATGTCGTAACAAC
TCCGCCCCATTGACGCAAATGGGCGGTAGGCGTGTACGGTGGGAGGTCTATATAAGCAGCGCGTTTTGCC
TGTACTGGGTCTCTCTGGTTAGACCAGATCTGAGCCTGGGAGCTCTCTGGCTAACTAGGGAACCCACTGC
TTAAGCCTCAATAAAGCTTGCCTTGAGTGCTTCAAGTAGTGTGTGCCCGTCTGTTGTGTGACTCTGGTAA
CTAGAGATCCCTCAGACCCTTTTAGTCAGTGTGGAAAATCTCTAGCAGTGGCGCCCGAACAGGGACTTGA
AAGCGAAAGGGAAACCAGAGGAGCTCTCTCGACGCAGGACTCGGCTTGCTGAAGCGCGCACGGCAAGAGG
CGAGGGGCGGCGACTGGTGAGTACGCCAAAAATTTTGACTAGCGGAGGCTAGAAGGAGAGAGATGGGTGC
GAGAGCGTCAGTATTAAGCGGGGGAGAATTAGATCGCGATGGGAAAAAATTCGGTTAAGGCCAGGGGGAA
AGAAAAAATATAAATTAAAACATATAGTATGGGCAAGCAGGGAGCTAGAACGATTCGCAGTTAATCCTGG
CCTGTTAGAAACATCAGAAGGCTGTAGACAAATACTGGGACAGCTACAACCATCCCTTCAGACAGGATCA
GAAGAACTTAGATCATTATATAATACAGTAGCAACCCTCTATTGTGTGCATCAAAGGATAGAGATAAAAG
ACACCAAGGAAGCTTTAGACAAGATAGAGGAAGAGCAAAACAAAAGTAAGACCACCGCACAGCAAGCGGC
CGCTGATCTTCAGACCTGGAGGAGGAGATATGAGGGACAATTGGAGAAGTGAATTATATAAATATAAAGT
AGTAAAAATTGAACCATTAGGAGTAGCACCCACCAAGGCAAAGAGAAGAGTGGTGCAGAGAGAAAAAAGA
GCAGTGGGAATAGGAGCTTTGTTCCTTGGGTTCTTGGGAGCAGCAGGAAGCACTATGGGCGCAGCGTCAA
TGACGCTGACGGTACAGGCCAGACAATTATTGTCTGGTATAGTGCAGCAGCAGAACAATTTGCTGAGGGC
TATTGAGGCGCAACAGCATCTGTTGCAACTCACAGTCTGGGGCATCAAGCAGCTCCAGGCAAGAATCCTG
GCTGTGGAAAGATACCTAAAGGATCAACAGCTCCTGGGGATTTGGGGTTGCTCTGGAAAACTCATTTGCA
CCACTGCTGTGCCTTGGAATGCTAGTTGGAGTAATAAATCTCTGGAACAGATTTGGAATCACACGACCTG
GATGGAGTGGGACAGAGAAATTAACAATTACACAAGCTTAATACACTCCTTAATTGAAGAATCGCAAAAC
CAGCAAGAAAAGAATGAACAAGAATTATTGGAATTAGATAAATGGGCAAGTTTGTGGAATTGGTTTAACA
TAACAAATTGGCTGTGGTATATAAAATTATTCATAATGATAGTAGGAGGCTTGGTAGGTTTAAGAATAGT
TTTTGCTGTACTTTCTATAGTGAATAGAGTTAGGCAGGGATATTCACCATTATCGTTTCAGACCCACCTC
CCAACCCCGAGGGGACCCGACAGGCCCGAAGGAATAGAAGAAGAAGGTGGAGAGAGAGACAGAGACAGAT
CCATTCGATTAGTGAACGGATCGGCACTGCGTGCGCCAATTCTGCAGACAAATGGCAGTATTCATCCACA
ATTTTAAAAGAAAAGGGGGGATTGGGGGGTACAGTGCAGGGGAAAGAATAGTAGACATAATAGCAACAGA
CATACAAACTAAAGAATTACAAAAACAAATTACAAAAATTCAAAATTTTCGGGTTTATTACAGGGACAGC
AGAGATCCAGTTTGGTTAATTAAGGTACCGAGGGCCTATTTCCCATGATTCCTTCATATTTGCATATACG
ATACAAGGCTGTTAGAGAGATAATTAGAATTAATTTGACTGTAAACACAAAGATATTAGTACAAAATACG
TGACGTAGAAAGTAATAATTTCTTGGGTAGTTTGCAGTTTTAAAATTATGTTTTAAAATGGACTATCATA
TGCTTACCGTAACTTGAAAGTATTTCGATTTCTTGGCTTTATATATCTTGTGGAAAGGACGAAACACCGG
GATGGGCTCGAAGATGCGCGTTTTAGAGCTAGAAATAGCAAGTTAAAATAAGGCTAGTCCGTTATCAACT
TGAAAAAGTGGCACCGAGTCGGTGCTTTTTTGAATTCGCTAGCTAGGTCTTGAAAGGAGTGGGAATTGGC
TCCGGTGCCCGTCAGTGGGCAGAGCGCACATCGCCCACAGTCCCCGAGAAGTTGGGGGGAGGGGTCGGCA
ATTGATCCGGTGCCTAGAGAAGGTGGCGCGGGGTAAACTGGGAAAGTGATGTCGTGTACTGGCTCCGCCT
TTTTCCCGAGGGTGGGGGAGAACCGTATATAAGTGCAGTAGTCGCCGTGAACGTTCTTTTTCGCAACGGG
TTTGCCGCCAGAACACAGGACCGGTTCTAGAGCGCTGCCACCATGGACAAGAAGTACAGCATCGGCCTGG
ACATCGGCACCAACTCTGTGGGCTGGGCCGTGATCACCGACGAGTACAAGGTGCCCAGCAAGAAATTCAA
GGTGCTGGGCAACACCGACCGGCACAGCATCAAGAAGAACCTGATCGGAGCCCTGCTGTTCGACAGCGGC
GAAACAGCCGAGGCCACCCGGCTGAAGAGAACCGCCAGAAGAAGATACACCAGACGGAAGAACCGGATCT
GCTATCTGCAAGAGATCTTCAGCAACGAGATGGCCAAGGTGGACGACAGCTTCTTCCACAGACTGGAAGA
GTCCTTCCTGGTGGAAGAGGATAAGAAGCACGAGCGGCACCCCATCTTCGGCAACATCGTGGACGAGGTG
GCCTACCACGAGAAGTACCCCACCATCTACCACCTGAGAAAGAAACTGGTGGACAGCACCGACAAGGCCG
ACCTGCGGCTGATCTATCTGGCCCTGGCCCACATGATCAAGTTCCGGGGCCACTTCCTGATCGAGGGCGA
CCTGAACCCCGACAACAGCGACGTGGACAAGCTGTTCATCCAGCTGGTGCAGACCTACAACCAGCTGTTC
GAGGAAAACCCCATCAACGCCAGCGGCGTGGACGCCAAGGCCATCCTGTCTGCCAGACTGAGCAAGAGCA
GACGGCTGGAAAATCTGATCGCCCAGCTGCCCGGCGAGAAGAAGAATGGCCTGTTCGGAAACCTGATTGC
CCTGAGCCTGGGCCTGACCCCCAACTTCAAGAGCAACTTCGACCTGGCCGAGGATGCCAAACTGCAGCTG
AGCAAGGACACCTACGACGACGACCTGGACAACCTGCTGGCCCAGATCGGCGACCAGTACGCCGACCTGT
TTCTGGCCGCCAAGAACCTGTCCGACGCCATCCTGCTGAGCGACATCCTGAGAGTGAACACCGAGATCAC
CAAGGCCCCCCTGAGCGCCTCTATGATCAAGAGATACGACGAGCACCACCAGGACCTGACCCTGCTGAAA
GCTCTCGTGCGGCAGCAGCTGCCTGAGAAGTACAAAGAGATTTTCTTCGACCAGAGCAAGAACGGCTACG
CCGGCTACATTGACGGCGGAGCCAGCCAGGAAGAGTTCTACAAGTTCATCAAGCCCATCCTGGAAAAGAT
GGACGGCACCGAGGAACTGCTCGTGAAGCTGAACAGAGAGGACCTGCTGCGGAAGCAGCGGACCTTCGAC
AACGGCAGCATCCCCCACCAGATCCACCTGGGAGAGCTGCACGCCATTCTGCGGCGGCAGGAAGATTTTT
ACCCATTCCTGAAGGACAACCGGGAAAAGATCGAGAAGATCCTGACCTTCCGCATCCCCTACTACGTGGG
CCCTCTGGCCAGGGGAAACAGCAGATTCGCCTGGATGACCAGAAAGAGCGAGGAAACCATCACCCCCTGG
AACTTCGAGGAAGTGGTGGACAAGGGCGCTTCCGCCCAGAGCTTCATCGAGCGGATGACCAACTTCGATA
AGAACCTGCCCAACGAGAAGGTGCTGCCCAAGCACAGCCTGCTGTACGAGTACTTCACCGTGTATAACGA
GCTGACCAAAGTGAAATACGTGACCGAGGGAATGAGAAAGCCCGCCTTCCTGAGCGGCGAGCAGAAAAAG
GCCATCGTGGACCTGCTGTTCAAGACCAACCGGAAAGTGACCGTGAAGCAGCTGAAAGAGGACTACTTCA
AGAAAATCGAGTGCTTCGACTCCGTGGAAATCTCCGGCGTGGAAGATCGGTTCAACGCCTCCCTGGGCAC
ATACCACGATCTGCTGAAAATTATCAAGGACAAGGACTTCCTGGACAATGAGGAAAACGAGGACATTCTG
GAAGATATCGTGCTGACCCTGACACTGTTTGAGGACAGAGAGATGATCGAGGAACGGCTGAAAACCTATG
CCCACCTGTTCGACGACAAAGTGATGAAGCAGCTGAAGCGGCGGAGATACACCGGCTGGGGCAGGCTGAG
CCGGAAGCTGATCAACGGCATCCGGGACAAGCAGTCCGGCAAGACAATCCTGGATTTCCTGAAGTCCGAC
GGCTTCGCCAACAGAAACTTCATGCAGCTGATCCACGACGACAGCCTGACCTTTAAAGAGGACATCCAGA
AAGCCCAGGTGTCCGGCCAGGGCGATAGCCTGCACGAGCACATTGCCAATCTGGCCGGCAGCCCCGCCAT
TAAGAAGGGCATCCTGCAGACAGTGAAGGTGGTGGACGAGCTCGTGAAAGTGATGGGCCGGCACAAGCCC
GAGAACATCGTGATCGAAATGGCCAGAGAGAACCAGACCACCCAGAAGGGACAGAAGAACAGCCGCGAGA
GAATGAAGCGGATCGAAGAGGGCATCAAAGAGCTGGGCAGCCAGATCCTGAAAGAACACCCCGTGGAAAA
CACCCAGCTGCAGAACGAGAAGCTGTACCTGTACTACCTGCAGAATGGGCGGGATATGTACGTGGACCAG
GAACTGGACATCAACCGGCTGTCCGACTACGATGTGGACCATATCGTGCCTCAGAGCTTTCTGAAGGACG
ACTCCATCGACAACAAGGTGCTGACCAGAAGCGACAAGAACCGGGGCAAGAGCGACAACGTGCCCTCCGA
AGAGGTCGTGAAGAAGATGAAGAACTACTGGCGGCAGCTGCTGAACGCCAAGCTGATTACCCAGAGAAAG
TTCGACAATCTGACCAAGGCCGAGAGAGGCGGCCTGAGCGAACTGGATAAGGCCGGCTTCATCAAGAGAC
AGCTGGTGGAAACCCGGCAGATCACAAAGCACGTGGCACAGATCCTGGACTCCCGGATGAACACTAAGTA
CGACGAGAATGACAAGCTGATCCGGGAAGTGAAAGTGATCACCCTGAAGTCCAAGCTGGTGTCCGATTTC
CGGAAGGATTTCCAGTTTTACAAAGTGCGCGAGATCAACAACTACCACCACGCCCACGACGCCTACCTGA
ACGCCGTCGTGGGAACCGCCCTGATCAAAAAGTACCCTAAGCTGGAAAGCGAGTTCGTGTACGGCGACTA
CAAGGTGTACGACGTGCGGAAGATGATCGCCAAGAGCGAGCAGGAAATCGGCAAGGCTACCGCCAAGTAC
TTCTTCTACAGCAACATCATGAACTTTTTCAAGACCGAGATTACCCTGGCCAACGGCGAGATCCGGAAGC
GGCCTCTGATCGAGACAAACGGCGAAACCGGGGAGATCGTGTGGGATAAGGGCCGGGATTTTGCCACCGT
GCGGAAAGTGCTGAGCATGCCCCAAGTGAATATCGTGAAAAAGACCGAGGTGCAGACAGGCGGCTTCAGC
AAAGAGTCTATCCTGCCCAAGAGGAACAGCGATAAGCTGATCGCCAGAAAGAAGGACTGGGACCCTAAGA
AGTACGGCGGCTTCGACAGCCCCACCGTGGCCTATTCTGTGCTGGTGGTGGCCAAAGTGGAAAAGGGCAA
GTCCAAGAAACTGAAGAGTGTGAAAGAGCTGCTGGGGATCACCATCATGGAAAGAAGCAGCTTCGAGAAG
AATCCCATCGACTTTCTGGAAGCCAAGGGCTACAAAGAAGTGAAAAAGGACCTGATCATCAAGCTGCCTA
AGTACTCCCTGTTCGAGCTGGAAAACGGCCGGAAGAGAATGCTGGCCTCTGCCGGCGAACTGCAGAAGGG
AAACGAACTGGCCCTGCCCTCCAAATATGTGAACTTCCTGTACCTGGCCAGCCACTATGAGAAGCTGAAG
GGCTCCCCCGAGGATAATGAGCAGAAACAGCTGTTTGTGGAACAGCACAAGCACTACCTGGACGAGATCA
TCGAGCAGATCAGCGAGTTCTCCAAGAGAGTGATCCTGGCCGACGCTAATCTGGACAAAGTGCTGTCCGC
CTACAACAAGCACCGGGATAAGCCCATCAGAGAGCAGGCCGAGAATATCATCCACCTGTTTACCCTGACC
AATCTGGGAGCCCCTGCCGCCTTCAAGTACTTTGACACCACCATCGACCGGAAGAGGTACACCAGCACCA
AAGAGGTGCTGGACGCCACCCTGATCCACCAGAGCATCACCGGCCTGTACGAGACACGGATCGACCTGTC
TCAGCTGGGAGGCGACAAGCGACCTGCCGCCACAAAGAAGGCTGGACAGGCTAAGAAGAAGAAAGATTAC
AAAGACGATGACGATAAGGGATCCGGCGCAACAAACTTCTCTCTGCTGAAACAAGCCGGAGATGTCGAAG
AGAATCCTGGACCGACCGAGTACAAGCCCACGGTGCGCCTCGCCACCCGCGACGACGTCCCCAGGGCCGT
ACGCACCCTCGCCGCCGCGTTCGCCGACTACCCCGCCACGCGCCACACCGTCGATCCGGACCGCCACATC
GAGCGGGTCACCGAGCTGCAAGAACTCTTCCTCACGCGCGTCGGGCTCGACATCGGCAAGGTGTGGGTCG
CGGACGACGGCGCCGCGGTGGCGGTCTGGACCACGCCGGAGAGCGTCGAAGCGGGGGCGGTGTTCGCCGA
GATCGGCCCGCGCATGGCCGAGTTGAGCGGTTCCCGGCTGGCCGCGCAGCAACAGATGGAAGGCCTCCTG
GCGCCGCACCGGCCCAAGGAGCCCGCGTGGTTCCTGGCCACCGTCGGAGTCTCGCCCGACCACCAGGGCA
AGGGTCTGGGCAGCGCCGTCGTGCTCCCCGGAGTGGAGGCGGCCGAGCGCGCCGGGGTGCCCGCCTTCCT
GGAGACCTCCGCGCCCCGCAACCTCCCCTTCTACGAGCGGCTCGGCTTCACCGTCACCGCCGACGTCGAG
GTGCCCGAAGGACCGCGCACCTGGTGCATGACCCGCAAGCCCGGTGCCTGAACGCGTTAAGTCGACAATC
AACCTCTGGATTACAAAATTTGTGAAAGATTGACTGGTATTCTTAACTATGTTGCTCCTTTTACGCTATG
TGGATACGCTGCTTTAATGCCTTTGTATCATGCTATTGCTTCCCGTATGGCTTTCATTTTCTCCTCCTTG
TATAAATCCTGGTTGCTGTCTCTTTATGAGGAGTTGTGGCCCGTTGTCAGGCAACGTGGCGTGGTGTGCA
CTGTGTTTGCTGACGCAACCCCCACTGGTTGGGGCATTGCCACCACCTGTCAGCTCCTTTCCGGGACTTT
CGCTTTCCCCCTCCCTATTGCCACGGCGGAACTCATCGCCGCCTGCCTTGCCCGCTGCTGGACAGGGGCT
CGGCTGTTGGGCACTGACAATTCCGTGGTGTTGTCGGGGAAATCATCGTCCTTTCCTTGGCTGCTCGCCT
GTGTTGCCACCTGGATTCTGCGCGGGACGTCCTTCTGCTACGTCCCTTCGGCCCTCAATCCAGCGGACCT
TCCTTCCCGCGGCCTGCTGCCGGCTCTGCGGCCTCTTCCGCGTCTTCGCCTTCGCCCTCAGACGAGTCGG
ATCTCCCTTTGGGCCGCCTCCCCGCGTCGACTTTAAGACCAATGACTTACAAGGCAGCTGTAGATCTTAG
CCACTTTTTAAAAGAAAAGGGGGGACTGGAAGGGCTAATTCACTCCCAACGAAGACAAGATCTGCTTTTT
GCTTGTACTGGGTCTCTCTGGTTAGACCAGATCTGAGCCTGGGAGCTCTCTGGCTAACTAGGGAACCCAC
TGCTTAAGCCTCAATAAAGCTTGCCTTGAGTGCTTCAAGTAGTGTGTGCCCGTCTGTTGTGTGACTCTGG
TAACTAGAGATCCCTCAGACCCTTTTAGTCAGTGTGGAAAATCTCTAGCAGGGCCCGTTTAAACCCGCTG
ATCAGCCTCGACTGTGCCTTCTAGTTGCCAGCCATCTGTTGTTTGCCCCTCCCCCGTGCCTTCCTTGACC
CTGGAAGGTGCCACTCCCACTGTCCTTTCCTAATAAAATGAGGAAATTGCATCGCATTGTCTGAGTAGGT
GTCATTCTATTCTGGGGGGTGGGGTGGGGCAGGACAGCAAGGGGGAGGATTGGGAAGACAATAGCAGGCA
TGCTGGGGATGCGGTGGGCTCTATGGCTTCTGAGGCGGAAAGAACCAGCTGGGGCTCTAGGGGGTATCCC
C
[124 nt withheld, positions 8682-8805]
C
[91 nt withheld, positions 8807-8897]
A
[49 nt withheld, positions 8899-8947]
CCTTTGACGTTGGAGTCCACGTTCTTT
[37 nt withheld, positions 8975-9011]
ACCCTATCTCGGTCTATTCTTTTGATTTATAAGGGATTTTGCCGATTTCGGCCTATTGGTTAAAAAATGA
GCTGATTTAACAAAAATTTAACGCGAATTAATTCTGTGGAATGTGTGTCAGTTAGGGTGTGGAAAGTCCC
CAGGCTCCCCAGCAGGCAGAAGTATGCAAAGCATGCATCTCAATTAGTCAGCAACCAGGTGTGGAAAGTC
CCCAGGCTCCCCAGCAGGCAGAAGTATGCAAAGCATGCATCTCAATTAGTCAGCAACCATAGTCCCGCCC
CTAACTCCGCCCATCCCGCCCCTAACTCCGCCCAGTTCCGCCCATTCTCCGCCCCATGGCTGACTAATTT
TTTTTATTTATGCAGAGGCCGAGGCCGCCTCTGCCTCTGAGCTATTCCAGAAGTAGTGAGGAGGCTTTTT
TGGAGGCCTAGGCTTTTGCAAAAAGCTCCCGGGAGCTTGTATATCCATTTTCGGATCTGATCAGCACGTG
TTGACAATTAATCATCGGCATAGTATATCGGCATAGTATAATACGACAAGGTGAGGAACTAAACCATGGC
CAAGTTGACCAGTGCCGTTCCGGTGCTCACCGCGCGCGACGTCGCCGGAGCGGTCGAGTTCTGGACCGAC
CGGCTCGGGTTCTCCCGGGACTTCGTGGAGGACGACTTCGCCGGTGTGGTCCGGGACGACGTGACCCTGT
TCATCAGCGCGGTCCAGGACCAGGTGGTGCCGGACAACACCCTGGCCTGGGTGTGGGTGCGCGGCCTGGA
CGAGCTGTACGCCGAGTGGTCGGAGGTCGTGTCCACGAACTTCCGGGACGCCTCCGGGCCGGCCATGACC
GAGATCGGCGAGCAGCCGTGGGGGCGGGAGTTCGCCCTGCGCGACCCGGCCGGCAACTGCGTGCACTTCG
TGGCCGAGGAGCAGGACTGACACGTGCTACGAGATTTCGATTCCACCGCCGCCTTCTATGAAAGGTTGGG
CTTCGGAATCGTTTTCCGGGACGCCGGCTGGATGATCCTCCAGCGCGGGGATCTCATGCTGGAGTTCTTC
GCCCACCCCAACTTGTTTATTGCAGCTTATAATGGTTACAAATAAAGCAATAGCATCACAAATTTCACAA
ATAAAGCATTTTTTTCACTGCATTCTAGTTGTGGTTTGTCCAAACTCATCAATGTATCTTATCATGTCTG
TATACCGTCGACCTCTAGCTAGAGCTTGGCGTAATCATGGTCATAGCTGTTTCCTGTGTGAAATTGTTAT
CCGCTCACAATTCCACACAACATACGAGCCGGAAGCATAAAGTGTAAAGCCTGGGGTGCCTAATGAGTGA
GCTAACTCACATTAATTGCGTTGCGCTCACTGCCCGCTTTCCAGTCGGGAAACCTGTCGTGCCAGCTGCA
TTAATGAATCGGCCAACGCGCGGGGAGAGGCGGTTTGCGTATTGGGCGCTCTTCCGCTTCCTCGCTCACT
GACTCGCTGCGCTCGGTCGTTCGGCTGCGGCGAGCGGTATCAGCTCACTCAAAGGCGGTAATACGGTTAT
CCACAGAATCAGGGGATAACGCAGGAAAGAACATGTGAGCAAAAGGCCAGCAAAAGGCCAGGAACCGTAA
AAAGGCCGCGTTGCTGGCGTTTTTCCATAGGCTCCGCCCCCCTGACGAGCATCACAAAAATCGACGCTCA
AGTCAGAGGTGGCGAAACCCGACAGGACTATAAAGATACCAGGCGTTTCCCCCTGGAAGCTCCCTCGTGC
GCTCTCCTGTTCCGACCCTGCCGCTTACCGGATACCTGTCCGCCTTTCTCCCTTCGGGAAGCGTGGCGCT
TTCTCATAGCTCACGCTGTAGGTATCTCAGTTCGGTGTAGGTCGTTCGCTCCAAGCTGGGCTGTGTGCAC
GAACCCCCCGTTCAGCCCGACCGCTGCGCCTTATCCGGTAACTATCGTCTTGAGTCCAACCCGGTAAGAC
ACGACTTATCGCCACTGGCAGCAGCCACTGGTAACAGGATTAGCAGAGCGAGGTATGTAGGCGGTGCTAC
AGAGTTCTTGAAGTGGTGGCCTAACTACGGCTACACTAGAAGAACAGTATTTGGTATCTGCGCTCTGCTG
AAGCCAGTTACCTTCGGAAAAAGAGTTGGTAGCTCTTGATCCGGCAAACAAACCACCGCTGGTAGCGGTG
GTTTTTTTGTTTGCAAGCAGCAGATTACGCGCAGAAAAAAAGGATCTCAAGAAGATCCTTTGATCTTTTC
TACGGGGTCTGACGCTCAGTGGAACGAAAACTCACGTTAAGGGATTTTGGTCATGAGATTATCAAAAAGG
ATCTTCACCTAGATCCTTTTAAATTAAAAATGAAGTTTTAAATCAATCTAAAGTATATATGAGTAAACTT
GGTCTGACAGTTACCAATGCTTAATCAGTGAGGCACCTATCTCAGCGATCTGTCTATTTCGTTCATCCAT
AGTTGCCTGACTCCCCGTCGTGTAGATAACTACGATACGGGAGGGCTTACCATCTGGCCCCAGTGCTGCA
ATGATACCGCGAGACCCACGCTCACCGGCTCCAGATTTATCAGCAATAAACCAGCCAGCCGGAAGGGCCG
AGCGCAGAAGTGGTCCTGCAACTTTATCCGCCTCCATCCAGTCTATTAATTGTTGCCGGGAAGCTAGAGT
AAGTAGTTCGCCAGTTAATAGTTTGCGCAACGTTGTTGCCATTGCTACAGGCATCGTGGTGTCACGCTCG
TCGTTTGGTATGGCTTCATTCAGCTCCGGTTCCCAACGATCAAGGCGAGTTACATGATCCCCCATGTTGT
GCAAAAAAGCGGTTAGCTCCTTCGGTCCTCCGATCGTTGTCAGAAGTAAGTTGGCCGCAGTGTTATCACT
CATGGTTATGGCAGCACTGCATAATTCTCTTACTGTCATGCCATCCGTAAGATGCTTTTCTGTGACTGGT
GAGTACTCAACCAAGTCATTCTGAGAATAGTGTATGCGGCGACCGAGTTGCTCTTGCCCGGCGTCAATAC
GGGATAATACCGCGCCACATAGCAGAACTTTAAAAGTGCTCATCATTGGAAAACGTTCTTCGGGGCGAAA
ACTCTCAAGGATCTTACCGCTGTTGAGATCCAGTTCGATGTAACCCACTCGTGCACCCAACTGATCTTCA
GCATCTTTTACTTTCACCAGCGTTTCTGGGTGAGCAAAAACAGGAAGGCAAAATGCCGCAAAAAAGGGAA
TAAGGGCGACACGGAAATGTTGAATACTCATACTCTTCCTTTTTCAATATTATTGAAGCATTTATCAGGG
TTATTGTCTCATGAGCGGATACATATTTGAATGTATTTAGAAAAATAAACAAATAGGGGTTCCGCGCACA
TTTCCCCGAAAAGTGCCACCTGACGTCGACGGATCGGGAGATCTCCCGATCCCCTATGGTGCACTCTCAG
TACAATCTGCTCTGATGCCGCATAGTTAAGCCAGTATCTGCTCCCTGCTTGTGTGTTGGAGGTCGCTGAG
TAGTGCGCGAGCAAAATTTAAGCTACAACAAGGCAAGGCTTGACCGACAATTGCATGAAGAATCTGCTTA
GGGTTAGGCGTTTTGCGCTGCTTCGCGATGTACGGGCCAGATATACGCGTTGACATTGATTATTGACTAG
TTATTAATAGTAATCAATTACGGGGTCATTAGTTCATAGCCCATATATGGAGTTCCGCGTTACATAACTT
ACGGTAAATGGCCCGCCTGGCTGACCGCCCAACGACCCCCGCCCATTGACGTCAATAATGACGTATGTTC
CCATAGTAACGCCAATAGGGACTTTCCATTGACGTCAATGGGTGGAGTATTTACGGTAAACTGCCCACTT
GGCAGTACATCAAGTGTATCATATGCCAAGTACGCCCCCTATTGACGTCAATGACGGTAAATGGCCCGCC
TGGCATTATGCCCAGTACATGACCTTATGGGACTTTCCTACTTGGCAGTACATCTACGTATTAGTCATCG
CTATTACCATGG
